Addgene plasmid #236575: pTW2066
Purpose: ISYmu1 PDS3 gRNA2 TRV2 Architecture_B
Depositing lab: Steven Jacobsen. Depositing organization: University of California, Los Angeles (UCLA). Publication: Viral delivery of an RNA-guided genome editor for transgene-free germline editing in Arabidopsis. Weiss T, Kamalu M, Shi H, Li Z, Amerasekera J, Zhong Z, Adler BA, Song MM, Vohra K, Wirnowski G, Chitkara S, Ambrose C, Steinmetz N, Sridharan A, Sahagun D, Banfield JF, Doudna JA, Jacobsen SE. Nat Plants. 2025 Apr 22. doi: 10.1038/s41477-025-01989-9. PubMed 40263581.
Backbone
  Vector backbone: T-DNA
  Vector type: Plant Expression
Growth in bacteria
  Bacterial resistance: Kanamycin, 50 μg/mL
  Growth temperature: 37°C
  Growth strain: DH5alpha
  Copy number: Unknown
Gene/Insert
  Gene/Insert name: ISYmu1 TnpB
Terms and licenses: Academic/Nonprofit Terms; Industry Terms: Not Available to Industry
Depositor comments: Please visit https://doi.org/10.1101/2024.07.17.603964 for bioRxiv preprint.
How to cite: pTW2066 was a gift from Steven Jacobsen (Addgene plasmid # 236575 ; http://n2t.net/addgene:236575 ; RRID:Addgene_236575)
