[The description below was written by a language model from this plasmid's Addgene catalogue record and pLannotate feature annotations shown in this document.]
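Description:
pTW2066 is a 12.4 kb binary T-DNA plasmid for plant expression that carries an engineered tobacco rattle virus RNA2 (TRV2) genome encoding the compact RNA-guided nuclease ISYmu1 TnpB together with a guide RNA (gRNA2) directed against PDS3. The backbone has the typical dual-host arrangement. A ColE1/pBR322-type origin with a bom site supports replication in E. coli. The pVS1 origin, RepA and StaA stability functions allow maintenance in Agrobacterium. Selection in bacteria is by kanamycin through an aphA-3 aminoglycoside phosphotransferase gene.

Between the nopaline-type left and right border repeats, an enhanced CaMV 35S promoter with a duplicated enhancer drives transcription of the viral cDNA, which begins with the TRV coat protein gene. Downstream lies a 2xFLAG tag. The unannotated stretch that follows presumably holds the TnpB coding sequence and its guide, although the feature table does not mark either explicitly. A tRNA element sits after this region; such sequences are commonly added to viral vectors to promote RNA mobility or processing, but the record does not state its role here. The viral 3' end includes a tRNA-like structure pseudoknot. It is followed by a hammerhead ribozyme, which would trim the transcript to an authentic viral terminus, and then by a NOS terminator. The short 9xHis fragment annotation is likely incidental.

The name "Architecture_B" indicates one of several cargo layouts, but the record does not define how they differ. According to the associated publication title, the construct is used for viral delivery of an RNA-guided genome editor to obtain transgene-free germline edits in Arabidopsis. TRV2 vectors normally need a companion TRV1 plasmid, which this record does not mention.
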