Features (pLannotate 1.2.2; 20 found; start..end, strand, type, name):
    375..1448    +  CDS            pVS1 RepA: replication protein from the Pseudomonas plasmid pVS1 (Heeb et al., 2000)
   1514..1708    +  rep_origin     pVS1 oriV: origin of replication for the Pseudomonas plasmid pVS1 (Heeb et al., 2000)
   1911..1950    +  CDS            rop (fragment): Rop protein, which maintains plasmids at low copy number; rop
   2052..2192    +  misc_feature   bom: basis of mobility region from pBR322
   2378..2966    -  rep_origin     ori: high-copy-number ColE1/pMB1/pBR322/pUC origin of replication
   3074..3143    -  ncRNA          RNA-OUT: Accession: RF00240 - RNA-OUT
   4391..5185    -  CDS            KanR: aminoglycoside phosphotransferase; aphA-3; confers resistance to kanamycin
   5610..5634    +  misc_feature   LB T-DNA repeat: left border repeat from nopaline C58 T-DNA
   5737..5757    -  misc_feature   MCS (fragment): pUC18/19 multiple cloning site
   5832..6506    +  promoter       CaMV 35S promoter (enhanced): cauliflower mosaic virus 35S promoter with a duplicated enhancer region
   7066..7677    +  CDS            CP: CAPSD_TRVPP - Experimental evidence at protein level: Swiss-Prot protein existence level 1. Capsid protein self-assembles to form rod-shaped virions about 22 nm in diameter with a central canal enclosing the viral genomic RNA. From Tobacco rattle virus (isolate PpK20) (TRV).
   8085..8132    +  CDS            2xFLAG: two tandem FLAG® epitope tags
   9550..9623    +  ncRNA          tRNA: Accession: RF00005 - tRNA
   9986..10025   +  ncRNA          TLS-PK6: Accession: RF01101 - Pseudoknot of tRNA-like structure
  10021..10076   +  ncRNA          Hammerhead 3: Accession: RF00008 - Hammerhead ribozyme (type III)
  10086..10104   +  CDS            9xHis (fragment): 9xHis affinity tag
  10139..10391   +  terminator     NOS terminator: nopaline synthase terminator and poly(A) signal
  10413..10437   +  misc_feature   RB T-DNA repeat: right border repeat from nopaline C58 T-DNA
  10777..11178   +  CDS            Y4CG_SINFN (fragment): Protein inferred from homology: Swiss-Prot protein existence level 3. From Sinorhizobium fredii (strain NBRC 101917 / NGR234).
  11738..12367   +  CDS            pVS1 StaA: stability protein from the Pseudomonas plasmid pVS1 (Heeb et al., 2000)
>Addgene plasmid #236575 | pTW2066 | addgene full sequence | sequence record 471218 | Addgene NGS Result
GTCCGAGCGCACGCAGCAGCAAGGCTGCAACGTTGGCCAGCCTGGCAGACACGCCAGCCATGAAGCGGGT
CAACTTTCAGTTGCCGGCGGAGGATCACACCAAGCTGAAGATGTACGCGGTACGCCAAGGCAAGACCATT
ACCGAGCTGCTATCTGAATACATCGCGCAGCTACCAGAGTAAATGAGCAAATGAATAAATGAGTAGATGA
ATTTTAGCGGCTAAAGGAGGCGGCATGGAAAATCAAGAACAACCAGGCACCGACGCCGTGGAATGCCCCA
TGTGTGGAGGAACGGGCGGTTGGCCAGGCGTAAGCGGCTGGGTTGCCTGCCGGCCCTGCAATGGCACTGG
AACCCCCAAGCCCGAGGAATCGGCGTGAGCGGTCGCAAACCATCCGGCCCGGTACAAATCGGCGCGGCGC
TGGGTGATGACCTGGTGGAGAAGTTGAAGGCCGCGCAGGCCGCCCAGCGGCAACGCATCGAGGCAGAAGC
ACGCCCCGGTGAATCGTGGCAAGCGGCCGCTGATCGAATCCGCAAAGAATCCCGGCAACCGCCGGCAGCC
GGTGCGCCGTCGATTAGGAAGCCGCCCAAGGGCGACGAGCAACCAGATTTTTTCGTTCCGATGCTCTATG
ACGTGGGCACCCGCGATAGTCGCAGCATCATGGACGTGGCCGTTTTCCGTCTGTCGAAGCGTGACCGACG
AGCTGGCGAGGTGATCCGCTACGAGCTTCCAGACGGGCACGTAGAGGTTTCCGCAGGGCCGGCCGGCATG
GCCAGTGTGTGGGATTACGACCTGGTACTGATGGCGGTTTCCCATCTAACCGAATCCATGAACCGATACC
GGGAAGGGAAGGGAGACAAGCCCGGCCGCGTGTTCCGTCCACACGTTGCGGACGTACTCAAGTTCTGCCG
GCGAGCCGATGGCGGAAAGCAGAAAGACGACCTGGTAGAAACCTGCATTCGGTTAAACACCACGCACGTT
GCCATGCAGCGTACGAAGAAGGCCAAGAACGGCCGCCTGGTGACGGTATCCGAGGGTGAAGCCTTGATTA
GCCGCTACAAGATCGTAAAGAGCGAAACCGGGCGGCCGGAGTACATCGAGATCGAGCTAGCTGATTGGAT
GTACCGCGAGATCACAGAAGGCAAGAACCCGGACGTGCTGACGGTTCACCCCGATTACTTTTTGATCGAT
CCCGGCATCGGCCGTTTTCTCTACCGCCTGGCACGCCGCGCCGCAGGCAAGGCAGAAGCCAGATGGTTGT
TCAAGACGATCTACGAACGCAGTGGCAGCGCCGGAGAGTTCAAGAAGTTCTGTTTCACCGTGCGCAAGCT
GATCGGGTCAAATGACCTGCCGGAGTACGATTTGAAGGAGGAGGCGGGGCAGGCTGGCCCGATCCTAGTC
ATGCGCTACCGCAACCTGATCGAGGGCGAAGCATCCGCCGGTTCCTAATGTACGGAGCAGATGCTAGGGC
AAATTGCCCTAGCAGGGGAAAAAGGTCGAAAAGGTCTCTTTCCTGTGGATAGCACGTACATTGGGAACCC
AAAGCCGTACATTGGGAACCGGAACCCGTACATTGGGAACCCAAAGCCGTACATTGGGAACCGGTCACAC
ATGTAAGTGACTGATATAAAAGAGAAAAAAGGCGATTTTTCCGCCTAAAACTCTTTAAAACTTATTAAAA
CTCTTAAAACCCGCCTGGCCTGTGCATAACTGTCTGGCCAGCGCACAGCCGAAGAGCTGCAAAAAGCGCC
TACCCTTCGGTCGCTGCGCTCCCTACGCCCCGCCGCTTCGCGTCGGCCTATCGCGGCCGCTGGCCGCTCA
AAAATGGCTGGCCTACGGCCAGGCAATCTACCAGGGCGCGGACAAGCCGCGCCGTCGCCACTCGACCGCC
GGCGCCCACATCAAGGCACCCTGCCTCGCGCGTTTCGGTGATGACGGTGAAAACCTCTGACACATGCAGC
TCCCGGAGACGGTCACAGCTTGTCTGTAAGCGGATGCCGGGAGCAGACAAGCCCGTCAGGGCGCGTCAGC
GGGTGTTGGCGGGTGTCGGGGCGCAGCCATGACCCAGTCACGTAGCGATAGCGGAGTGTATACTGGCTTA
ACTATGCGGCATCAGAGCAGATTGTACTGAGAGTGCACCATATGCGGTGTGAAATACCGCACAGATGCGT
AAGGAGAAAATACCGCATCAGGCGCTCTTCCGCTTCCTCGCTCACTGACTCGCTGCGCTCGGTCGTTCGG
CTGCGGCGAGCGGTATCAGCTCACTCAAAGGCGGTAATACGGTTATCCACAGAATCAGGGGATAACGCAG
GAAAGAACATGTGAGCAAAAGGCCAGCAAAAGGCCAGGAACCGTAAAAAGGCCGCGTTGCTGGCGTTTTT
CCATAGGCTCCGCCCCCCTGACGAGCATCACAAAAATCGACGCTCAAGTCAGAGGTGGCGAAACCCGACA
GGACTATAAAGATACCAGGCGTTTCCCCCTGGAAGCTCCCTCGTGCGCTCTCCTGTTCCGACCCTGCCGC
TTACCGGATACCTGTCCGCCTTTCTCCCTTCGGGAAGCGTGGCGCTTTCTCATAGCTCACGCTGTAGGTA
TCTCAGTTCGGTGTAGGTCGTTCGCTCCAAGCTGGGCTGTGTGCACGAACCCCCCGTTCAGCCCGACCGC
TGCGCCTTATCCGGTAACTATCGTCTTGAGTCCAACCCGGTAAGACACGACTTATCGCCACTGGCAGCAG
CCACTGGTAACAGGATTAGCAGAGCGAGGTATGTAGGCGGTGCTACAGAGTTCTTGAAGTGGTGGCCTAA
CTACGGCTACACTAGAAGGACAGTATTTGGTATCTGCGCTCTGCTGAAGCCAGTTACCTTCGGAAAAAGA
GTTGGTAGCTCTTGATCCGGCAAACAAACCACCGCTGGTAGCGGTGGTTTTTTTGTTTGCAAGCAGCAGA
TTACGCGCAGAAAAAAAGGATCTCAAGAAGATCCTTTGATCTTTTCTACGGGGTCTGACGCTCAGTGGAA
CGAAAACTCACGTTAAGGGCTGATGAATCCCCTAATGATTTTTATCAAAATCATTAAGTTAAGGTAGATA
CACATCTTGTCATATGATCAAATGGTTTCGCCAAAAATCAATAATCAGACAACAAAATGTGCGAACTCGA
TATTTTACACGACTCTCTTTACCAATTCTGCCCCGAATTACACTTAAAACGACTCAACAGCTTAACGTTG
GCTTGCCACGCCTTACTTGACTGTAAAACTCTCACTCTTACCGAACTTGGCCGTAACCTGCCAACCAAAG
CGAGAACAAAACATAACATCAAACGAATCGACCGATTGTTAGGTAATCGTCACCTCCACAAAGAGCGACT
CGCTGTATACCGTTGGCATGCTAGCTTTATCTGTTCGGGCAATACGATGCCCATTGTACTTGTTGACTGG
TCTGATATCCGTGAGCAAAAACGGCTTATGGTATTGCGAGCTTCAGTCGCACTACACGGTCGTTCTGTTA
CTCTTTATGAGAAAGCGTTCCCGCTTTCAGAGCAATGTTCAAAGAAAGCTCATGACCAATTTCTAGCCGA
CCTTGCGAGCATTCTACCGAGTAACACCACACCGCTCATTGTCAGTGATGCTGGCTTTAAAGTGCCATGG
TATAAATCCGTTGAGAAGCTGGGTTGGTACTGGTTAAGTCGAGTAAGAGGAAAAGTACAATATGCAGACC
TAGGAGCGGAAAACTGGAAACCTATCAGCAACTTACATGATATGTCATCTAGTCACTCAAAGACTTTAGG
CTATAAGAGGCTGACTAAAAGCAATCCAATCTCATGCCAAATTCTATTGTATAAATCTCGCTCTAAAGGC
CGAAAAAATCAGCGCTCGACACGGACTCATTGTCACCACCCGTCACCTAAAATCTACTCAGCGTCGGCAA
AGGAGCCATGGATTCTAGCAACTAACTTACCTGTTGAAATTCGAACACCCAAACAACTTGTTAATATCTA
TTCGAAGCGAATGCAGATTGAAGAAACCTTCCGAGACTTGAAAAGTCCTGCCTACGGACTAGGCCTACGC
CATAGCCGAACGAGCAGCTCAGAGCGTTTTGATATCATGCTGCTAATCGCCCTGATGCTTCAACTAACAT
GTTGGCTTGCGGGCGTTCATGCTCAGAAACAAGGTTGGGACAAGCACTTCCAGGCTAACACAGTCAGAAA
TCGAAACGTACTCTCAACAGTTCGCTTAGGCATGGAAGTTTTGCGGCATTCTGGCTACACAATAACAAGG
GAAGACTCACTCGTGGCTGCAACCCTGCTTACTCAAAATCTATTCACACATGGTTACGTTTTGGGGAAAT
TATGAGGGGATCTCTCAGCGTTAAGGGATTTTGGTCATGCATTCTAGGTACTAAAACAATTCATCCAGTA
AAATATAATATTTTATTTTCTCCCAATCAGGCTTGATCCCCAGTAAGTCAAAAAATAGCTCGACATACTG
TTCTTCCCCGATATCCTCCCTGATCGACCGGACGCAGAAGGCAATGTCATACCACTTGTCCGCCCTGCCG
CTTCTCCCAAGATCAATAAAGCCACTTACTTTGCCATCTTTCACAAAGATGTTGCTGTCTCCCAGGTCGC
CGTGGGAAAAGACAAGTTCCTCTTCGGGCTTTTCCGTCTTTAAAAAATCATACAGCTCGCGCGGATCTTT
AAATGGAGTGTCTTCTTCCCAGTTTTCGCAATCCACATCGGCCAGATCGTTATTCAGTAAGTAATCCAAT
TCGGCTAAGCGGCTGTCTAAGCTATTCGTATAGGGACAATCCGATATGTCGATGGAGTGAAAGAGCCTGA
TGCACTCCGCATACAGCTCGATAATCTTTTCAGGGCTTTGTTCATCTTCATACTCTTCCGAGCAAAGGAC
GCCATCGGCCTCACTCATGAGCAGATTGCTCCAGCCATCATGCCGTTCAAAGTGCAGGACCTTTGGAACA
GGCAGCTTTCCTTCCAGCCATAGCATCATGTCCTTTTCCCGTTCCACATCATAGGTGGTCCCTTTATACC
GGCTGTCCGTCATTTTTAAATATAGGTTTTCATTTTCTCCCACCAGCTTATATACCTTAGCAGGAGACAT
TCCTTCCGTATCTTTTACGCAGCGGTATTTTTCGATCAGTTTTTTCAATTCCGGTGATATTCTCATTTTA
GCCATTTATTATTTCCTTCCTCTTTTCTACAGTATTTAAAGATACCCCAAGAAGCTAATTATAACAAGAC
GAACTCCAATTCACTGTTCCTTGCATTCTAAAACCTTAAATACCAGAAAACAGCTTTTTCAAAGTTGTTT
TCAAAGTTGGCGTATAACATAGTATCGACGGAGCCGATTTTGAAACCGCGGTGATCACAGGCAGCAACGC
TCTGTCATCGTTACAATCAACATGCTACCCTCCGCGAGATCATCCGTGTTTCAAACCCGGCAGCTTAGTT
GCCGTTCTTCCGAATAGCATCGGTAACATGAGCAAAGTCTGCCGCCTTACAACGGCTCTCCCGCTGACGC
CGTCCCGGACTGATGGGCTGCCTGTATCGAGTGGTGATTTTGTGCCGAGCTGCCGGTCGGGGAGCTGTTG
GCTGGCTGGTGGCAGGATATATTGTGGTGTAAACAAATTGACGCTTAGACAACTTAATAACACATTGCGG
ACGTTTTTAATGTACTGAATTAACGCCGAATTAATTCCTAGGCCACCATGTTGGGCCCGGCGCGCCAAGC
TTGCATGCCTGCAGGTCAACATGGTGGAGCACGACACTCTCGTCTACTCCAAGAATATCAAAGATACAGT
CTCAGAAGACCAGAGGGCTATTGAGACTTTTCAACAAAGGGTAATATCGGGAAACCTCCTCGGATTCCAT
TGCCCAGCTATCTGTCACTTCATCGAAAGGACAGTAGAAAAGGAAGATGGCTTCTACAAATGCCATCATT
GCGATAAAGGAAAGGCTATCGTTCAAGATGCCTCTACCGACAGTGGTCCCAAAGATGGACCCCCACCCAC
GAGGAACATCGTGGAAAAAGAAGACGTTCCAACCACGTCTTCAAAGCAAGTGGATTGATGTGATGGTCAA
CATGGTGGAGCACGACACTCTCGTCTACTCCAAGAATATCAAAGATACAGTCTCAGAAGACCAGAGGGCT
ATTGAGACTTTTCAACAAAGGGTAATATCGGGAAACCTCCTCGGATTCCATTGCCCAGCTATCTGTCACT
TCATCGAAAGGACAGTAGAAAAGGAAGATGGCTTCTACAAATGCCATCATTGCGATAAAGGAAAGGCTAT
CGTTCAAGATGCCTCTACCGACAGTGGTCCCAAAGATGGACCCCCACCCACGAGGAACATCGTGGAAAAA
GAAGACGTTCCAACCACGTCTTCAAAGCAAGTGGATTGATGTGATATCTCCACTGACGTAAGGGATGACG
CACAATCCCACTATCCTTCGCAAGACCCTTCCTCTATATAAGGAAGTTCATTTCATTTGGAGAGGATAAA
ACATTGCACCTATGGTGTTGCCCTGGCTGGGGTATGTCAGTGATCGCAGTAGAATGTACTAATTGACAAG
TTGGAGAATACGGTAGAACGTCCTTATCCAACACAGCCTTTATCCCTCTCCCTGACGAGGTTTTTGTCAG
TGTAATATTTCTTTTTGAACTATCCAGCTTAGTACCGTACGGGAAAGTGACTGGTGTGCTTATCTTTGAA
ATGTTACTTTGGGTTTCGGTTCTTTAGGTTAGTAAGAAAGCACTTGTCTTCTCATACAAAGGAAAACCTG
AGACGTATCGCTTACGAAAGTAGCAATGAAAGAAAGGTGGTGGTTTTAATCGCTACCGCAAAAACGATGG
GGTCGTTTTAATTAACTTCTCCTACGCAAGCGTCTAAACGGACGTTGGGGTTTTGCTAGTTTCTTTAGAG
AAAACTAGCTAAGTCTTTAATGTTATCATTAGAGATGGCATAAATATAATACTTGTGTCTGCTGATAAGA
TCATTTTAATTTGGACGATTAGACTTGTTGAACTACAGGTTACTGAATCACTTGCGCTAATCAACATGGG
AGATATGTACGATGAATCATTTGACAAGTCGGGCGGTCCTGCTGACTTGATGGACGATTCTTGGGTGGAA
TCAGTTTCGTGGAAAGATCTGTTGAAGAAGTTACACAGCATAAAATTTGCACTACAGTCTGGTAGAGATG
AGATCACTGGGTTACTAGCGGCACTGAATAGACAGTGTCCTTATTCACCATATGAGCAGTTTCCAGATAA
GAAGGTGTATTTCCTTTTAGACTCACGGGCTAACAGTGCTCTTGGTGTGATTCAGAACGCTTCAGCGTTC
AAGAGACGAGCTGATGAGAAGAATGCAGTGGCGGGTGTTACAAATATTCCTGCGAATCCAAACACAACGG
TTACGACGAACCAAGGGAGTACTACTACTACCAAGGCGAACACTGGCTCGACTTTGGAAGAAGACTTGTA
CACTTATTACAAATTCGATGATGCCTCTACAGCTTTCCACAAATCTCTAACTTCGTTAGAGAACATGGAG
TTGAAGAGTTATTACCGAAGGAACTTTGAGAAAGTATTCGGGATTAAGTTTGGTGGAGCAGCTGCTAGTT
CATCTGCACCGCCTCCAGCGAGTGGAGGTCCGATACGTCCTAATCCCTAGGGATTTAAGGACGTGAACTC
TGTTGAGATCTCTGTGAAATTCAGAGGGTGGGTGATACCATATTCACTGATGCCATTAGCGACATCTAAA
TAGGGCTAATTGTGACTAATTTGAGGGAATTTCCTTTACCATTGACGTCAGTGTCGTTGGTAGCATTTGA
GTTTCGGCACACAAGGTTAAAAACGCTGTAGTAATACATGCGCAAGAACAGGCTGAGCATCTTGTTCTGG
GGTTTCACACTATCTTTAGAGAAAGTGTTAAGTTAATTAAGTTATCTTAATTAAGAGCATAATTATACTG
ATTTGTCTCTCGTTGATAGAGTCTATCATTCTGTTATTAAAAATTTGACAACTCGGTTTGCTGACCTACT
GGTCACTGTATCACTTACCCGAGTTAACGAGATGGATTACAAGGATGATGATGATAAGGATTACAAGGAT
GATGATGATAAGATGGCTCCAAAGAAGAAGAGAAAGGTTGGAATCCACGGAGTTCCAGCTGCTATGCTGC
AGCATAAAGCCTATGAATACCGTATCTATCCAGATAAGAAGCAGGAAACACTGATTGCCAAGACAATAGG
CAGTTCAAGGTATGTATACAACCATTTCCTGGAACTTTGGAACAAGGAATATGAGGAGACCGGAAAAGGT
CTGACTTATTACGCATGCTCCAAACTTCTGACAAAGCTTAAGAGGGACCCGGAAACAGTATGGCTTTGTG
AAGTGGATAAGTTCTCGCTCCAGAATTCGCTTCGTAACCTGTCGGACGCCTTCTCCCGCTTTTTCAAAGG
ACAGAACGAGCATCCCCAGTTCAAGAGCAAGAAGAGCCCGAGGCAAAGCTACACGACACAATATACGAAC
AACAACATCGCAGTTTCCGGAAATTGTCTGAAGCTGCCTAAGCTGGGCCTTGTCAAGTTTGCAGACAGTA
GGGAGATGAAAGGCCGTATACTGAATGCCACAGTACGAAGGAAATCGAGCGGGAAATTCTTCGTATCGAT
CCTATGCGAAGAGGAGATCTGTGAATTGCCAAAGACTGACTCATCTGTCGGAATTGACCTCGGAATCATT
GACTTTGCGGTTATGTCAGACGGAAGCAGGCATGACAACAATCATTTTACCAGGCAAATGGAAGAAAGGC
TTAGACGGGAGCAGCGAAAGCTTGCAAGGCGTGCACTTGCTGCGGAGAAAAGGGGCATTTCCCTTTCTGA
AGCCAGGAACTATCAGAAGCAAAGGCGGAAGGTAGCGAGACTTTATGAAAAGGTTGCAAACCAGCGAAAA
GAATATCTTAACAAACTCAGTACAGAGATAGTCAAAAACCACGATATCATCTGTATCGAGGACCTTAACG
TTAAGGGCATGATGCGCAATCATAAACTGGCAAAAAGCATCTCTGATGTATCATGGACGAGCCTTGTATC
GAAACTGCAGTACAAGGCTTCCTGGTATGGAAAAGAAGTCATCAGGATAAGCAGATGGTTTCCGTCAAGT
CAGATATGCTCAGAGTGCGGCCACAAGGACAGGAAGAAGCCTCTCCATGTAAGGGAGTGGACCTGTCCTG
TTTGTCATGCCCACCATGACCGTGACGTCAATGCAGCAAGAAATATACTGGCTGAGGGACTCAGGATAAG
AGCTCTGACTCCGGGGTCTTAGCAATACAGAAGCAAACAGGAACCGCAGGAATTGCGGGGGTAGCTTGGT
AAACAAGAGAAACCTCTGCCGGCAAAGAAATAAGCCGGTAAGTATGCTCTGTTCCCAAGAATCTCGTGAC
TTTAGTCATGAGAGTTTCAAAAGGCAAATTCGCCGCGGCCGGCATGGTCCCAGCCTCCTCGCTGGCGCCG
GCTGGGCAACATGCTTCGGCATGGCGAATGGGACCCGTAGCTCAGTTGGTTAGAGCGTTGGTCTTATGAG
CCGAAGGTCGCGGGTTCGAGCCCCGCCGGAAGCACCCGGGCATGTCCCGAAGACATTAAACTACGGTTCT
TTAAGTAGATCCGTGTCTGAAGTTTTAGGTTCAATTTAAACCTACGAGATTGACATTCTCGACTGATCTT
GATTGATCGGTAAGTCTTTTGTAATTTAATTTTCTTTTTGATTTTATTTTAAATTGTTATCTGTTTCTGT
GTATAGACTGTTTGAGATCGGCGTTTGGCCGACTCATTGTCTTACCATAGGGGAACGGACTTTGTTTGTG
TTGTTATTTTATTTGTATTTTATTAAAATTCTCAACGATCTGAAAAAGCCTCGCGGCTAAGAGATTGTTG
GGGGGTGAGTAAGTACTTTTAAAGTGATGATGGTTACAAAGGCAAAAGGGGTAAAACCCCTCGCCTACGT
AAGCGTTATTACGCCCGTCTGTACTTATATCAGTACACTGACGAGTCCCTAAAGGACGAAACGGGAGAAC
GCTAGCCACCACCACCACCACCACGTGTGAATTACAGGTGACCAGCTCGAATTTCCCCGATCGTTCAAAC
ATTTGGCAATAAAGTTTCTTAAGATTGAATCCTGTTGCCGGTCTTGCGATGATTATCATATAATTTCTGT
TGAATTACGTTAAGCATGTAATAATTAACATGTAATGCATGACGTTATTTATGAGATGGGTTTTTATGAT
TAGAGTCCCGCAATTATACATTTAATACGCGATAGAAAACAAAATATAGCGCGCAAACTAGGATAAATTA
TCGCGCGCGGTGTCATCTATGTTACTAGATCGGGAATTAAACTATCAGTGTTTGACAGGATATATTGGCG
GGTAAACCTAAGAGAAAAGAGCGTTTATTAGAATAATCGGATATTTAAAAGGGCGTGAAAAGGTTTATCC
GTTCGTCCATTTGTATGTGCATGCCAACCACAGGGTTCCCCTCGGGATCAAAGTACTTTGATCCAACCCC
TCCGCTGCTATAGTGCAGTCGGCTTCTGACGTTCAGTGCAGCCGTCTTCTGAAAACGACATGTCGCACAA
GTCCTAAGTTACGCGACAGGCTGCCGCCCTGCCCTTTTCCTGGCGTTTTCTTGTCGCGTGTTTTAGTCGC
ATAAAGTAGAATACTTGCGACTAGAACCGGAGACATTACGCCATGAACAAGAGCGCCGCCGCTGGCCTGC
TGGGCTATGCCCGCGTCAGCACCGACGACCAGGACTTGACCAACCAACGGGCCGAACTGCACGCGGCCGG
CTGCACCAAGCTGTTTTCCGAGAAGATCACCGGCACCAGGCGCGACCGCCCGGAGCTGGCCAGGATGCTT
GACCACCTACGCCCTGGCGACGTTGTGACAGTGACCAGGCTAGACCGCCTGGCCCGCAGCACCCGCGACC
TACTGGACATTGCCGAGCGCATCCAGGAGGCCGGCGCGGGCCTGCGTAGCCTGGCAGAGCCGTGGGCCGA
CACCACCACGCCGGCCGGCCGCATGGTGTTGACCGTGTTCGCCGGCATTGCCGAGTTCGAGCGTTCCCTA
ATCATCGACCGCACCCGGAGCGGGCGCGAGGCCGCCAAGGCCCGAGGCGTGAAGTTTGGCCCCCGCCCTA
CCCTCACCCCGGCACAGATCGCGCACGCCCGCGAGCTGATCGACCAGGAAGGCCGCACCGTGAAAGAGGC
GGCTGCACTGCTTGGCGTGCATCGCTCGACCCTGTACCGCGCACTTGAGCGCAGCGAGGAAGTGACGCCC
ACCGAGGCCAGGCGGCGCGGTGCCTTCCGTGAGGACGCATTGACCGAGGCCGACGCCCTGGCGGCCGCCG
AGAATGAACGCCAAGAGGAACAAGCATGAAACCGCACCAGGACGGCCAGGACGAACCGTTTTTCATTACC
GAAGAGATCGAGGCGGAGATGATCGCGGCCGGGTACGTGTTCGAGCCGCCCGCGCACGTCTCAACCGTGC
GGCTGCATGAAATCCTGGCCGGTTTGTCTGATGCCAAGCTGGCGGCCTGGCCGGCCAGCTTGGCCGCTGA
AGAAACCGAGCGCCGCCGTCTAAAAAGGTGATGTGTATTTGAGTAAAACAGCTTGCGTCATGCGGTCGCT
GCGTATATGATGCGATGAGTAAATAAACAAATACGCAAGGGGAACGCATGAAGGTTATCGCTGTACTTAA
CCAGAAAGGCGGGTCAGGCAAGACGACCATCGCAACCCATCTAGCCCGCGCCCTGCAACTCGCCGGGGCC
GATGTTCTGTTAGTCGATTCCGATCCCCAGGGCAGTGCCCGCGATTGGGCGGCCGTGCGGGAAGATCAAC
CGCTAACCGTTGTCGGCATCGACCGCCCGACGATTGACCGCGACGTGAAGGCCATCGGCCGGCGCGACTT
CGTAGTGATCGACGGAGCGCCCCAGGCGGCGGACTTGGCTGTGTCCGCGATCAAGGCAGCCGACTTCGTG
CTGATTCCGGTGCAGCCAAGCCCTTACGACATATGGGCCACCGCCGACCTGGTGGAGCTGGTTAAGCAGC
GCATTGAGGTCACGGATGGAAGGCTACAAGCGGCCTTTGTCGTGTCGCGGGCGATCAAAGGCACGCGCAT
CGGCGGTGAGGTTGCCGAGGCGCTGGCCGGGTACGAGCTGCCCATTCTTGAGTCCCGTATCACGCAGCGC
GTGAGCTACCCAGGCACTGCCGCCGCCGGCACAACCGTTCTTGAATCAGAACCCGAGGGCGACGCTGCCC
GCGAGGTCCAGGCGCTGGCCGCTGAAATTAAATCAAAACTCATTTGAGTTAATGAGGTAAAGAGAAAATG
AGCAAAAGCACAAACACGCTAAGTGCCGGCC
